>Addgene plasmid #100596 | pPV-TetO-SpCas9-GR-iC-ERiP (CRONUS-Puro) | depositor full sequence | sequence record 200491 | pPV-TetO-SpCas9-GR-iC-ERiP (CRONUS-Puro) sequence 14246 bps
GAAAAGTGCCACCTGACGTCATCTGTTAACATTATACGCGTTTAACCCTAGAAAGATAATCATATTGTGA
CGTACGTTAAAGATAATCATGCGTAAAATTGACGCATGTGTTTTATCGGTCTGTATATCGAGGTTTATTT
ATTAATTTGAATAGATATTAAGTTTTATTATATTTACACTTACATACTAATAATAAATTCAACAAACAAT
TTATTTATGTTTATTTATTTATTAAAAAAAAACAAAAACTCAAAATTTCTTCTATAAAGTAACAAAACTT
TTAAACATTCTCTCTTTTACAAAAATAAACTTATTTTGTACTTTAAAAACAGTCATGTTGTATTATAAAA
TAAGTAATTAGCTTAACCTATACATAATAGAAACAAATTATACTTATTAGTCAGTCAGAAACAACTTTGG
CACATATCAATATTATGCTCTGCTAGCGTTTAAACCCATTAACTCGAGGGATCCAAGCTGGCCGCACGTC
TCCCTATCAGTGATAGAGAAGTCGACACGTCTCGAGCTCCCTATCAGTGATAGAGAAGGTACGTCTAGAA
CGTCTCCCTATCAGTGATAGAGAAGTCGACACGTCTCGAGCTCCCTATCAGTGATAGAGAAGGTACGTCT
AGAACGTCTCCCTATCAGTGATAGAGAAGTCGACACGTCTCGAGCTCCCTATCAGTGATAGAGAAGGTAC
GTCTAGAACGTCTCCCTATCAGTGATAGAGAAGTCGACACGTCTCGAGCTCCCTATCAGTGATAGAGAAG
GTACCCCCTATATAAGCAGAGCTCGTTTAGTGAACCGTCAGATCGCCTGGAGACGCCATCCACGCTGTTT
TGACCTCCATAGAAGACACCGGGACCGATCCAGCCTCCGCGGTGGCGGCCATCACAAGTTTGTACAAAAA
AGCAGGCTGGCGCCGGAACCAATTCAGTCGACCATGGATAAGAAATACAGCATTGGACTGGACATTGGGA
CAAACTCCGTGGGATGGGCCGTGATTACAGACGAATACAAAGTGCCTTCAAAGAAGTTCAAGGTGCTGGG
CAACACCGATAGACACAGCATCAAGAAAAATCTGATTGGAGCCCTGCTGTTCGACTCCGGCGAGACAGCT
GAAGCAACTCGGCTGAAAAGAACTGCTCGGAGAAGGTATACCCGCCGAAAGAATAGGATCTGCTACCTGC
AGGAGATTTTCAGCAACGAAATGGCCAAGGTGGACGATAGTTTCTTTCACCGCCTGGAGGAATCATTCCT
GGTCGAGGAAGATAAGAAACACGAGCGGCATCCCATCTTTGGCAACATTGTGGACGAGGTCGCTTATCAC
GAAAAGTACCCTACCATCTATCATCTGAGGAAGAAACTGGTGGACTCCACAGATAAAGCAGACCTGCGCC
TGATCTATCTGGCCCTGGCTCACATGATTAAGTTCCGGGGCCATTTTCTGATCGAGGGGGATCTGAACCC
AGACAATTCTGATGTGGACAAGCTGTTCATCCAGCTGGTCCAGACATACAATCAGCTGTTTGAGGAAAAC
CCCATTAATGCATCTGGCGTGGACGCAAAAGCCATCCTGAGTGCCAGACTGTCTAAGAGTCGGAGACTGG
AGAACCTGATCGCTCAGCTGCCAGGGGAAAAGAAAAACGGCCTGTTTGGGAATCTGATTGCACTGTCACT
GGGACTGACTCCCAACTTCAAGAGCAATTTTGATCTGGCCGAGGACGCTAAACTGCAGCTGTCCAAGGAC
ACCTATGACGATGACCTGGATAACCTGCTGGCTCAGATCGGGGATCAGTACGCAGACCTGTTCCTGGCCG
CTAAGAATCTGTCTGACGCCATCCTGCTGAGTGATATTCTGCGCGTGAACACCGAGATTACAAAAGCCCC
CCTGTCAGCTAGCATGATCAAGAGATATGACGAGCACCATCAGGATCTGACCCTGCTGAAGGCTCTGGTG
AGGCAGCAGCTGCCTGAGAAGTACAAGGAAATCTTCTTTGATCAGTCTAAGAACGGATACGCCGGCTATA
TTGACGGCGGGGCTAGTCAGGAGGAGTTCTACAAGTTTATCAAACCCATTCTGGAGAAGATGGATGGCAC
AGAGGAACTGCTGGTGAAACTGAATCGGGAAGACCTGCTGAGGAAGCAGCGCACTTTTGATAACGGAAGC
ATCCCTCACCAGATTCATCTGGGAGAGCTGCACGCAATCCTGAGGCGCCAGGAAGACTTCTACCCATTTC
TGAAGGATAACAGGGAGAAGATCGAAAAAATTCTGACATTCCGCATCCCCTACTATGTGGGCCCTCTGGC
AAGAGGCAACAGCCGGTTTGCCTGGATGACTCGCAAATCTGAGGAAACAATCACTCCCTGGAACTTCGAG
GAAGTGGTCGATAAGGGCGCTTCCGCACAGTCTTTCATTGAGCGGATGACAAACTTCGACAAGAACCTGC
CAAACGAAAAAGTGCTGCCCAAGCACTCTCTGCTGTACGAGTATTTCACAGTCTATAACGAACTGACTAA
GGTGAAATACGTCACCGAGGGGATGAGAAAGCCTGCCTTCCTGAGTGGAGAACAGAAGAAAGCTATCGTG
GACCTGCTGTTTAAAACCAATAGGAAGGTGACAGTCAAGCAGCTGAAAGAGGACTATTTCAAGAAAATTG
AATGTTTCGATTCTGTGGAGATCAGTGGCGTCGAAGACAGGTTTAACGCCTCCCTGGGGACCTACCACGA
TCTGCTGAAGATCATTAAGGATAAAGACTTCCTGGACAACGAGGAAAATGAGGATATCCTGGAAGACATT
GTGCTGACCCTGACACTGTTTGAGGATAGGGAAATGATCGAGGAACGCCTGAAGACCTATGCCCATCTGT
TCGATGACAAAGTGATGAAACAGCTGAAGCGACGGAGATACACAGGATGGGGCCGACTGTCTCGGAAGCT
GATCAATGGGATTCGCGACAAACAGAGTGGAAAGACCATCCTGGACTTTCTGAAATCAGATGGCTTCGCC
AACCGGAACTTCATGCAGCTGATTCACGATGACAGCCTGACATTCAAAGAGGATATCCAGAAGGCACAGG
TGTCCGGGCAGGGAGACTCTCTGCACGAGCATATCGCAAACCTGGCCGGCAGCCCTGCCATCAAGAAAGG
GATTCTGCAGACCGTGAAGGTGGTGGACGAGCTGGTGAAAGTCATGGGAAGACATAAGCCAGAAAACATC
GTGATTGAGATGGCCAGGGAAAATCAGACCACACAGAAAGGCCAGAAGAACTCAAGGGAGCGCATGAAAA
GAATCGAGGAAGGAATTAAGGAACTGGGCAGCCAGATCCTGAAAGAGCACCCCGTGGAAAACACACAGCT
GCAGAATGAGAAGCTGTATCTGTACTATCTGCAGAATGGACGCGATATGTACGTGGACCAGGAGCTGGAT
ATTAACCGACTGTCCGATTACGACGTGGATCATATCGTCCCACAGTCATTCCTGAAAGATGACAGCATTG
ACAATAAGGTGCTGACCCGCTCTGACAAAAACCGAGGCAAGAGTGATAATGTCCCCTCAGAGGAAGTGGT
CAAGAAAATGAAGAACTACTGGAGGCAGCTGCTGAATGCCAAACTGATCACACAGCGAAAGTTTGATAAC
CTGACTAAAGCTGAGCGGGGAGGCCTGAGTGAACTGGACAAAGCAGGCTTCATTAAGCGACAGCTGGTGG
AGACACGGCAGATCACAAAGCACGTCGCCCAGATTCTGGATTCAAGAATGAACACTAAGTACGATGAGAA
TGACAAACTGATCAGAGAAGTGAAGGTCATTACCCTGAAGTCAAAACTGGTGAGCGACTTTCGGAAAGAT
TTCCAGTTTTATAAGGTCAGAGAGATCAACAACTACCACCATGCTCATGACGCATACCTGAACGCAGTGG
TCGGCACAGCCCTGATTAAGAAATACCCTAAACTGGAGTCCGAGTTCGTGTACGGGGACTATAAGGTGTA
CGATGTCAGAAAAATGATCGCCAAGTCTGAGCAGGAAATTGGCAAAGCCACTGCTAAGTATTTCTTTTAC
AGTAACATCATGAATTTCTTTAAGACTGAGATCACCCTGGCAAATGGGGAAATCCGAAAGCGGCCACTGA
TTGAGACTAACGGCGAGACAGGAGAAATCGTGTGGGACAAAGGAAGAGATTTTGCTACCGTGAGGAAGGT
CCTGAGCATGCCCCAAGTGAATATTGTCAAGAAAACAGAGGTGCAGACTGGGGGATTCAGTAAGGAATCA
ATTCTGCCTAAACGCAACTCCGATAAGCTGATCGCCCGAAAGAAAGACTGGGACCCCAAGAAGTATGGCG
GGTTCGACTCCCCAACTGTGGCTTACTCTGTCCTGGTGGTCGCAAAGGTGGAGAAGGGAAAAAGCAAGAA
ACTGAAATCCGTCAAGGAACTGCTGGGCATCACCATTATGGAGCGCAGCTCCTTCGAAAAGAATCCTATC
GATTTTCTGGAGGCCAAAGGCTATAAGGAAGTGAAGAAAGACCTGATCATCAAGCTGCCAAAGTACTCAC
TGTTTGAGCTGGAAAACGGGAGAAAGAGGATGCTGGCAAGCGCCGGGGAGCTGCAGAAAGGAAATGAACT
GGCCCTGCCCTCCAAGTACGTGAACTTCCTGTATCTGGCTAGCCACTACGAGAAGCTGAAAGGGTCCCCT
GAGGATAACGAACAGAAACAGCTGTTTGTGGAGCAGCACAAGCATTATCTGGACGAGATCATTGAACAGA
TTAGCGAGTTCTCCAAAAGAGTGATCCTGGCTGACGCAAATCTGGATAAGGTCCTGAGCGCATACAACAA
ACACCGGGATAAGCCAATCAGAGAGCAGGCCGAAAATATCATTCATCTGTTCACTCTGACCAACCTGGGA
GCCCCCGCAGCCTTCAAGTATTTTGACACTACCATCGATCGCAAACGATACACAAGCACTAAGGAGGTGC
TGGACGCTACCCTGATTCATCAGAGCATTACTGGCCTGTATGAAACAAGGATTGACCTGTCTCAGCTGGG
CGGCGACTCCGGAGCTGACGGAAGCGAAAATCCTGGTAACAAAACAATAGTTCCTGCAACGTTACCACAA
CTCACCCCTACCCTGGTGTCACTGTTGGAGGTTATTGAACCTGAAGTGTTATATGCAGGATATGATAGCT
CTGTTCCAGACTCAACTTGGAGGATCATGACTACGCTCAACATGTTAGGAGGGCGGCAAGTGATTGCAGC
AGTGAAATGGGCAAAGGCAATACCAGGTTTCAGGAACTTACACCTGGATGACCAAATGACCCTACTGCAG
TACTCCTGGATGTTTCTTATGGCATTTGCTCTGGGGTGGAGATCATATAGACAATCAAGTGCAAACCTGC
TGTGTTTTGCTCCTGATCTGATTATTAATGAGCAGAGAATGACTCTACCCTGCATGTACGACCAATGTAA
ACACATGCTGTATGTTTCCTCTGAGTTACACAGGCTTCAGGTATCTTATGAAGAGTATCTCTGTATGAAA
ACCTTACTGCTTCTCTCTTCAGTTCCTAAGGACGGTCTGAAGAGCCAAGAGCTATTTGATGAAATTAGAA
TGACCTACATCAAAGAGCTAGGAAAAGCCATTGTCAAGAGGGAAGGAAACTCCAGCCAGAACTGGCAGCG
GTTTTATCAACTGACAAAACTCTTGGATTCTATGCATGAAGTGGTTGAAAATCTCCTTAACTATTGCTTC
CAAACATTTTTGGATAAGACCATGTCCATCGAGTTCCCCGAGATGTTAGCTGAAATCATCACCAATCAGA
TACCAAAATATTCAAATGGAAATATCAAAAAACTTCTGTTTCATCAAAAGTGAGTCTAGACCCAGCTTTC
TTGTACAAAGTGGTGATCTAGCTAAAACGCGGCCTCGAATCGAATTCCGCCCCCCCCCCTCTCCCTCCCC
CCCCCCTAACGTTACTGGCCGAAGCCGCTTGGAATAAGGCCGGTGTGCGTTTGTCTATATGTTATTTTCC
ACCATATTGCCGTCTTTTGGCAATGTGAGGGCCCGGAAACCTGGCCCTGTCTTCTTGACGAGCATTCCTA
GGGGTCTTTCCCCTCTCGCCAAAGGAATGCAAGGTCTGTTGAATGTCGTGAAGGAAGCAGTTCCTCTGGA
AGCTTCTTGAAGACAAACAACGTCTGTAGCGACCCTTTGCAGGCAGCGGAACCCCCCACCTGGCGACAGG
TGCCTCTGCGGCCAAAAGCCACGTGTATAAGATACACCTGCAAAGGCGGCACAACCCCAGTGCCACGTTG
TGAGTTGGATAGTTGTGGAAAGAGTCAAATGGCTCTCCTCAAGCGTATTCAACAAGGGGCTGAAGGATGC
CCAGAAGGTACCCCATTGTATGGGATCTGATCTGGGGCCTCGGTGCACATGCTTTACATGTGTTTAGTCG
AGGTTAAAAAACGTCTAGGCCCCCCGAACCACGGGGACGTGGTTTTCCTTTGAAAAACACGATGATAATA
TGGCCACAACCATGGTGAGCAAGGGCGAGGAGGATAACATGGCCATCATCAAGGAGTTCATGCGCTTCAA
GGTGCACATGGAGGGCTCCGTGAACGGCCACGAGTTCGAGATCGAGGGCGAGGGCGAGGGCCGCCCCTAC
GAGGGCACCCAGACCGCCAAGCTGAAGGTGACCAAGGGTGGCCCCCTGCCCTTCGCCTGGGACATCCTGT
CCCCTCAGTTCATGTACGGCTCCAAGGCCTACGTGAAGCACCCCGCCGACATCCCCGACTACTTGAAGCT
GTCCTTCCCCGAGGGCTTCAAGTGGGAGCGCGTGATGAACTTCGAGGACGGCGGCGTGGTGACCGTGACC
CAGGACTCCTCCCTGCAGGACGGCGAGTTCATCTACAAGGTGAAGCTGCGCGGCACCAACTTCCCCTCCG
ACGGCCCCGTAATGCAGAAGAAGACCATGGGCTGGGAGGCCTCCTCCGAGCGGATGTACCCCGAGGACGG
CGCCCTGAAGGGCGAGATCAAGCAGAGGCTGAAGCTGAAGGACGGCGGCCACTACGACGCTGAGGTCAAG
ACCACCTACAAGGCCAAGAAGCCCGTGCAGCTGCCCGGCGCCTACAACGTCAACATCAAGTTGGACATCA
CCTCCCACAACGAGGACTACACCATCGTGGAACAGTACGAACGCGCCGAGGGCCGCCACTCCACCGGCGG
CATGGACGAGCTGTACAAGTAAAGCGCTCTAGGCTTAAGTATACCTCGAGTTAAATTCACTCCTCAGGTG
CAGGCTGCCTATCAGAAGGTGGTGGCTGGTGTGGCCAATGCCCTGGCTCACAAATACCACTGAGATCTTT
TTCCCTCTGCCAAAAATTATGGGGACATCATGAAGCCCCTTGAGCATCTGACTTCTGGCTAATAAAGGAA
ATTTATTTTCATTGCAATAGTGTGTTGGAATTTTTTGTGTCTCTCACTCGGAAGGACATATGGGAGGGCA
AATCATTTAAAACATCAGAATGAGTATTTGGTTTAGAGTTTGGCAACATATGCCCATATGCTGGCTGCCA
TGAACAAAGGTTGGCTATAAAGAGGTCATCAGTATATGAAACAGCCCCCTGCTGTCCATTCCTTATTCCA
TAGAAAAGCCTTGACTTGAGGTTAGATTTTTTTTATATTTTGTTTTGTGTTATTTTTTTCTTTAACATCC
CTAAAATTTTCCTTACATGTTTTACTAGCCAGATTTTTCCTCCTCTCCTGACTACTCCCAGTCATAGCTG
TCCCTCTTCTCTTATGGAGATCCCTCGACTTAATCGCTCTAGACTAGTGCGGCCGCTGCAGAAGCTTTGC
AAAGATGGATAAAGTTTTAAACAGAGAGGAATCTTTGCAGCTAATGGACCTTCTAGGTCTTGAAAGGAGT
GGGAATTGGCTCCGGTGCCCGTCAGTGGGCAGAGCGCACATCGCCCACAGTCCCCGAGAAGTTGGGGGGA
GGGGTCGGCAATTGAACCGGTGCCTAGAGAAGGTGGCGCGGGGTAAACTGGGAAAGTGATGTCGTGTACT
GGCTCCGCCTTTTTCCCGAGGGTGGGGGAGAACCGTATATAAGTGCAGTAGTCGCCGTGAACGTTCTTTT
TCGCAACGGGTTTGCCGCCAGAACACAGGTAAGTGCCGTGTGTGGTTCCCGCGGGCCTGGCCTCTTTACG
GGTTATGGCCCTTGCGTGCCTTGAATTACTTCCACGCCCCTGGCTGCAGTACGTGATTCTTGATCCCGAG
CTTCGGGTTGGAAGTGGGTGGGAGAGTTCGAGGCCTTGCGCTTAAGGAGCCCCTTCGCCTCGTGCTTGAG
TTGAGGCCTGGCCTGGGCGCTGGGGCCGCCGCGTGCGAATCTGGTGGCACCTTCGCGCCTGTCTCGCTGC
TTTCGATAAGTCTCTAGCCATTTAAAATTTTTGATGACCTGCTGCGACGCTTTTTTTCTGGCAAGATAGT
CTTGTAAATGCGGGCCAAGATCTGCACACTGGTATTTCGGTTTTTGGGGCCGCGGGCGGCGACGGGGCCC
GTGCGTCCCAGCGCACATGTTCGGCGAGGCGGGGCCTGCGAGCGCGGCCACCGAGAATCGGACGGGGGTA
GTCTCAAGCTGGCCGGCCTGCTCTGGTGCCTGGCCTCGCGCCGCCGTGTATCGCCCCGCCCTGGGCGGCA
AGGCTGGCCCGGTCGGCACCAGTTGCGTGAGCGGAAAGATGGCCGCTTCCCGGCCCTGCTGCAGGGAGCT
CAAAATGGAGGACGCGGCGCTCGGGAGAGCGGGCGGGTGAGTCACCCACACAAAGGAAAAGGGCCTTTCC
GTCCTCAGCCGTCGCTTCATGTGACTCCACGGAGTACCGGGCGCCGTCCAGGCACCTCGATTAGTTCTCG
AGCTTTTGGAGTACGTCGTCTTTAGGTTGGGGGGAGGGGTTTTATGCGATGGAGTTTCCCCACACTGAGT
GGGTGGAGACTGAAGTTAGGCCAGCTTGGCACTTGATGTAATTCTCCTTGGAATTTGCCCTTTTTGAGTT
TGGATCTTGGTTCATTCTCAAGCCTCAGACAGTGGTTCAAAGTTTTTTTCTTCCATTTCAGGTGTCGTGA
GAATTAGCGGTGGCGGCCATCACAAGTTTGTACAAAAAAGCAGGCTCCGCGGCCGCCCCCTTCACCATGT
CTAGACTGGACAAGAGCAAAGTCATAAACGGCGCTCTGGAATTACTCAATGGAGTCGGTATCGAAGGCCT
GACGACAAGGAAACTCGCTCAAAAGCTGGGAGTTGAGCAGCCTACCCTGTACTGGCACGTGAAGAACAAG
CGGGCCCTGCTCGATGCCCTGCCAATCGAGATGCTGGACAGGCATCATACCCACTTCTGCCCCCTGGAAG
GCGAGTCATGGCAAGACTTTCTGCGGAACAACGCCAAGTCATTCCGCTGTGCTCTCCTCTCACATCGCGA
CGGGGCTAAAGTGCATCTCGGCACCCGCCCAACAGAGAAACAGTACGAAACCCTGGAAAATCAGCTCGCG
TTCCTGTGTCAGCAAGGCTTCTCCCTGGAGAACGCACTGTACGCTCTGTCCGCCGTGGGCCACTTTACAC
TGGGCTGCGTATTGGAGGAACAGGAGCATCAAGTAGCAAAAGAGGAAAGAGAGACACCTACCACCGATTC
TATGCCCCCACTTCTGAGACAAGCAATTGAGCTGTTCGACCGGCAGGGAGCCGAACCTGCCTTCCTTTTC
GGCCTGGAACTAATCATATGTGGCCTGGAGAAACAGCTAAAGTGCGAAAGCGGCGGGCCGGCCGACGCCC
TTGACGATTTTGACTTAGACATGCTCCCAGCCGATGCCCTTGACGACTTTGACCTTGATATGCTGCCTGC
TGACGCTCTTGACGATTTTGACCTTGACATGCTCCCCGGGTAACTAAGTAAGGATCCCGTACGAAGGGTG
GGCGCGCCGACCCAGCTTTCTTGTACAAAGTGGTGATCTAGCTAAAACGCGGCCTCGAATCGAATTCCGC
CCCCCCCCCTCTCCCTCCCCCCCCCCTAACGTTACTGGCCGAAGCCGCTTGGAATAAGGCCGGTGTGCGT
TTGTCTATATGTTATTTTCCACCATATTGCCGTCTTTTGGCAATGTGAGGGCCCGGAAACCTGGCCCTGT
CTTCTTGACGAGCATTCCTAGGGGTCTTTCCCCTCTCGCCAAAGGAATGCAAGGTCTGTTGAATGTCGTG
AAGGAAGCAGTTCCTCTGGAAGCTTCTTGAAGACAAACAACGTCTGTAGCGACCCTTTGCAGGCAGCGGA
ACCCCCCACCTGGCGACAGGTGCCTCTGCGGCCAAAAGCCACGTGTATAAGATACACCTGCAAAGGCGGC
ACAACCCCAGTGCCACGTTGTGAGTTGGATAGTTGTGGAAAGAGTCAAATGGCTCTCCTCAAGCGTATTC
AACAAGGGGCTGAAGGATGCCCAGAAGGTACCCCATTGTATGGGATCTGATCTGGGGCCTCGGTGCACAT
GCTTTACATGTGTTTAGTCGAGGTTAAAAAAACGTCTAGGCCCCCCGAACCACGGGGACGTGGTTTTCCT
TTGAAAAACACGATGATAATATGGCCACAACCATGACCGAGTACAAGCCCACGGTGCGCCTCGCCACCCG
CGACGACGTCCCCAGGGCCGTACGCACCCTCGCCGCCGCGTTCGCCGACTACCCCGCCACGCGCCACACC
GTCGATCCGGACCGCCACATCGAGCGGGTCACCGAGCTGCAAGAACTCTTCCTCACGCGCGTCGGGCTCG
ACATCGGCAAGGTGTGGGTCGCGGACGACGGCGCCGCGGTGGCGGTCTGGACCACGCCGGAGAGCGTCGA
AGCGGGGGCGGTGTTCGCCGAGATCGGCCCGCGCATGGCCGAGTTGAGCGGTTCCCGGCTGGCCGCGCAG
CAACAGATGGAAGGCCTCCTGGCGCCGCACCGGCCCAAGGAGCCCGCGTGGTTCCTGGCCACCGTCGGCG
TCTCGCCCGACCACCAGGGCAAGGGTCTGGGCAGCGCCGTCGTGCTCCCCGGAGTGGAGGCGGCCGAGCG
CGCCGGGGTGCCCGCCTTCCTGGAGACCTCCGCGCCCCGCAACCTCCCCTTCTACGAGCGGCTCGGCTTC
ACCGTCACCGCCGACGTCGAGGTGCCCGAAGGACCGCGCACCTGGTGCATGACCCGCAAGCCCGGTGCCT
GACGCCCGCCCCACGACCCGCAGCGCCCGACCGAAAGGAGCGCACGACCCCATGCATCGATTCGAATGTA
CAGATCTGGATCCTAGGCTTAAGTATACCTCGAGTTAAATTCACTCCTCAGGTGCAGGCTGCCTATCAGA
AGGTGGTGGCTGGTGTGGCCAATGCCCTGGCTCACAAATACCACTGAGATCTTTTTCCCTCTGCCAAAAA
TTATGGGGACATCATGAAGCCCCTTGAGCATCTGACTTCTGGCTAATAAAGGAAATTTATTTTCATTGCA
ATAGTGTGTTGGAATTTTTTGTGTCTCTCACTCGGAAGGACATATGGGAGGGCAAATCATTTAAAACATC
AGAATGAGTATTTGGTTTAGAGTTTGGCAACATATGCCCATATGCTGGCTGCCATGAACAAAGGTTGGCT
ATAAAGAGGTCATCAGTATATGAAACAGCCCCCTGCTGTCCATTCCTTATTCCATAGAAAAGCCTTGACT
TGAGGTTAGATTTTTTTTATATTTTGTTTTGTGTTATTTTTTTCTTTAACATCCCTAAAATTTTCCTTAC
ATGTTTTACTAGCCAGATTTTTCCTCCTCTCCTGACTACTCCCAGTCATAGCTGTCCCTCTTCTCTTATG
GAGATCCCTCGACTTAATTAACCAACAAGCTCGTCATCGCTTTGCAGAAGAGCAGAGAGGATATGCTCAT
CGTCTAAAGAACTACCCATTTTATTATATATTAGTCACGATATCTATAACAAGAAAATATATATATAATA
AGTTATCACGTAAGTAGAACATGAAATAACAATATAATTATCGTATGAGTTAAATCTTAAAAGTCACGTA
AAAGATAATCATGCGTCATTTTGACTCACGCGGTCGTTATAGTTCAAAATCAGTGACACTTACCGCATTG
ACAAGCACGCCTCACGGGAGCTCCAAGCGGCGACTGAGATGTCCTAAATGCACAGCGACGGATTCGCGCT
ATTTAGAAAGAGAGAGCAATATTTCAAGAATGCATGCGTCAATTTTACGCAGACTATCTTTCTAGGGTTA
ATACGTATAATACATATGATTCAGCTGCATTAATGAATCGGCCAACGCGCGGGGAGAGGCGGTTTGCGTA
TTGGGCGCTCTTCCGCTTCCTCGCTCACTGACTCGCTGCGCTCGGTCGTTCGGCTGCGGCGAGCGGTATC
AGCTCACTCAAAGGCGGTAATACGGTTATCCACAGAATCAGGGGATAACGCAGGAAAGAACATGTGAGCA
AAAGGCCAGCAAAAGGCCAGGAACCGTAAAAAGGCCGCGTTGCTGGCGTTTTTCCATAGGCTCCGCCCCC
CTGACGAGCATCACAAAAATCGACGCTCAAGTCAGAGGTGGCGAAACCCGACAGGACTATAAAGATACCA
GGCGTTTCCCCCTGGAAGCTCCCTCGTGCGCTCTCCTGTTCCGACCCTGCCGCTTACCGGATACCTGTCC
GCCTTTCTCCCTTCGGGAAGCGTGGCGCTTTCTCATAGCTCACGCTGTAGGTATCTCAGTTCGGTGTAGG
TCGTTCGCTCCAAGCTGGGCTGTGTGCACGAACCCCCCGTTCAGCCCGACCGCTGCGCCTTATCCGGTAA
CTATCGTCTTGAGTCCAACCCGGTAAGACACGACTTATCGCCACTGGCAGCAGCCACTGGTAACAGGATT
AGCAGAGCGAGGTATGTAGGCGGTGCTACAGAGTTCTTGAAGTGGTGGCCTAACTACGGCTACACTAGAA
GAACAGTATTTGGTATCTGCGCTCTGCTGAAGCCAGTTACCTTCGGAAAAAGAGTTGGTAGCTCTTGATC
CGGCAAACAAACCACCGCTGGTAGCGGTGGTTTTTTTGTTTGCAAGCAGCAGATTACGCGCAGAAAAAAA
GGATCTCAAGAAGATCCTTTGATCTTTTCTACGGGGTCTGACGCTCAGTGGAACGAAAACTCACGTTAAG
GGATTTTGGTCATGAGATTATCAAAAAGGATCTTCACCTAGATCCTTTTAAATTAAAAATGAAGTTTTAA
ATCAATCTAAAGTATATATGAGTAAACTTGGTCTGACAGTTACCAATGCTTAATCAGTGAGGCACCTATC
TCAGCGATCTGTCTATTTCGTTCATCCATAGTTGCCTGACTCCCCGTCGTGTAGATAACTACGATACGGG
AGGGCTTACCATCTGGCCCCAGTGCTGCAATGATACCGCGAGACCCACGCTCACCGGCTCCAGATTTATC
AGCAATAAACCAGCCAGCCGGAAGGGCCGAGCGCAGAAGTGGTCCTGCAACTTTATCCGCCTCCATCCAG
TCTATTAATTGTTGCCGGGAAGCTAGAGTAAGTAGTTCGCCAGTTAATAGTTTGCGCAACGTTGTTGCCA
TTGCTACAGGCATCGTGGTGTCACGCTCGTCGTTTGGTATGGCTTCATTCAGCTCCGGTTCCCAACGATC
AAGGCGAGTTACATGATCCCCCATGTTGTGCAAAAAAGCGGTTAGCTCCTTCGGTCCTCCGATCGTTGTC
AGAAGTAAGTTGGCCGCAGTGTTATCACTCATGGTTATGGCAGCACTGCATAATTCTCTTACTGTCATGC
CATCCGTAAGATGCTTTTCTGTGACTGGTGAGTACTCAACCAAGTCATTCTGAGAATAGTGTATGCGGCG
ACCGAGTTGCTCTTGCCCGGCGTCAATACGGGATAATACCGCGCCACATAGCAGAACTTTAAAAGTGCTC
ATCATTGGAAAACGTTCTTCGGGGCGAAAACTCTCAAGGATCTTACCGCTGTTGAGATCCAGTTCGATGT
AACCCACTCGTGCACCCAACTGATCTTCAGCATCTTTTACTTTCACCAGCGTTTCTGGGTGAGCAAAAAC
AGGAAGGCAAAATGCCGCAAAAAAGGGAATAAGGGCGACACGGAAATGTTGAATACTCATACTCTTCCTT
TTTCAATATTATTGAAGCATTTATCAGGGTTATTGTCTCATGAGCGGATACATATTTGAATGTATTTAGA
AAAATAAACAAATAGGGGTTCCGCGCACATTTCCCC
Features (pLannotate 1.2.2; 30 found; start..end, strand, type, name):
    490..510     +  promoter       tight TRE promoter (fragment): Tet-responsive promoter PTight, consisting of seven tet operator sequences followed by the minimal CMV promoter
    527..547     +  promoter       tight TRE promoter (fragment): Tet-responsive promoter PTight, consisting of seven tet operator sequences followed by the minimal CMV promoter
    564..584     +  promoter       tight TRE promoter (fragment): Tet-responsive promoter PTight, consisting of seven tet operator sequences followed by the minimal CMV promoter
    601..621     +  promoter       tight TRE promoter (fragment): Tet-responsive promoter PTight, consisting of seven tet operator sequences followed by the minimal CMV promoter
    638..658     +  promoter       tight TRE promoter (fragment): Tet-responsive promoter PTight, consisting of seven tet operator sequences followed by the minimal CMV promoter
    675..695     +  promoter       tight TRE promoter (fragment): Tet-responsive promoter PTight, consisting of seven tet operator sequences followed by the minimal CMV promoter
    712..732     +  promoter       tight TRE promoter (fragment): Tet-responsive promoter PTight, consisting of seven tet operator sequences followed by the minimal CMV promoter
    749..769     +  promoter       tight TRE promoter (fragment): Tet-responsive promoter PTight, consisting of seven tet operator sequences followed by the minimal CMV promoter
    777..822     +  promoter       TRE3GV promoter (fragment): 3rd-generation Tet-responsive promoter that can be activated by binding of Tet-On® 3G, optimized for retroviral and lentiviral vectors
    894..918     +  protein_bind   attB1: mutant version of attB; recombination site for the Gateway® BP reaction BP Clonase™
    944..5047    +  CDS            cas9: CAS9_STRP1 - Also known as csn1 From Streptococcus pyogenes serotype M1.
   4970..5860    +  CDS            NR3C1 (fragment): GCR_HUMAN - Also known as GRL. Experimental evidence at protein level: Swiss-Prot protein existence level 1. [Isoform Alpha-D3]: Has lowest transcriptional activation activity of all isoforms created by alternative initiation (PubMed:15866175, PubMed:23820903). Has transcriptional repression activity (PubMed:23303127). From Homo sapiens (Human).
   5870..5894    -  protein_bind   attB2: mutant version of attB; recombination site for the Gateway® BP reaction BP Clonase™
   5936..6508    +  misc_feature   IRES: internal ribosome entry site (IRES) of the encephalomyocarditis virus (EMCV)
   6522..7229    +  CDS            mCherry: mCherry is a basic (constitutively fluorescent) red fluorescent protein published in 2004, derived from Discosoma sp.. It is reported to be a very rapidly-maturing monomer with low acid sensitivity.
   7266..7340    +  CDS            HBB (fragment): HBB_PONPY - Experimental evidence at transcript level: Swiss-Prot protein existence level 2. Involved in oxygen transport from the lung to the various peripheral tissues. From Pongo pygmaeus (Bornean orangutan).
   7411..7466    +  polyA_signal   β-globin poly(A) signal: rabbit β-globin polyadenylation signal (Gil and Proudfoot, 1987)
   7845..7911    +  CDS            small t antigen (fragment): SV40 (simian virus 40) small t antigen
   7919..9100    +  promoter       EF-1α promoter: strong constitutive promoter for human elongation factor EF-1α
   9122..9146    +  protein_bind   attB1: mutant version of attB; recombination site for the Gateway® BP reaction BP Clonase™
   9167..9913    +  CDS            rtTA-Advanced: improved tetracycline-controlled transactivator In the Tet-On® system, rtTA-Advanced binds to the Tet-responsive element and stimulates transcription only in the presence of tetracycline or doxycycline.
   9950..9974    -  protein_bind   attB2: mutant version of attB; recombination site for the Gateway® BP reaction BP Clonase™
  10127..10589   +  misc_feature   IRES: internal ribosome entry site (IRES) of the encephalomyocarditis virus (EMCV)
  10603..11202   +  CDS            PuroR: puromycin N-acetyltransferase; pac from Streptomyces alboniger; confers resistance to puromycin
  11310..11384   +  CDS            HBB (fragment): HBB_PONPY - Experimental evidence at transcript level: Swiss-Prot protein existence level 2. Involved in oxygen transport from the lung to the various peripheral tissues. From Pongo pygmaeus (Bornean orangutan).
  11455..11510   +  polyA_signal   β-globin poly(A) signal: rabbit β-globin polyadenylation signal (Gil and Proudfoot, 1987)
  12272..12328   -  CDS            lacI (fragment): lac repressor; lacI; The lac repressor binds to the lac operator to inhibit transcription in E. coli. This inhibition can be relieved by adding lactose or isopropyl-β-D-thiogalactopyranoside (IPTG).
  12511..13099   -  rep_origin     ori: high-copy-number ColE1/pMB1/pBR322/pUC origin of replication
  13270..14130   -  CDS            AmpR: β-lactamase; bla; confers resistance to ampicillin, carbenicillin, and related antibiotics
  14131..14235   -  promoter       AmpR promoter: bla
