>Addgene plasmid #100596 | pPV-TetO-SpCas9-GR-iC-ERiP (CRONUS-Puro) | addgene full sequence | sequence record 207339 | Addgene NGS Result
GAAAAGTGCCACCTGACGTCATCTGTTAACATTATACGCGTTTAACCCTAGAAAGATAATCATATTGTGA
CGTACGTTAAAGATAATCATGCGTAAAATTGACGCATGTGTTTTATCGGTCTGTATATCGAGGTTTATTT
ATTAATTTGAATAGATATTAAGTTTTATTATATTTACACTTACATACTAATAATAAATTCAACAAACAAT
TTATTTATGTTTATTTATTTATTAAAAAAAACAAAAACTCAAAATTTCTTCTATAAAGTAACAAAACTTT
TAAACATTCTCTCTTTTACAAAAATAAACTTATTTTGTACTTTAAAAACAGTCATGTTGTATTATAAAAT
AAGTAATTAGCTTAACCTATACATAATAGAAACAAATTATACTTATTAGTCAGTCAGAAACAACTTTGGC
ACATATCAATATTATGCTCTGCTAGCGTTTAAACCCCTCGAGGGATCCAAGCTGGCCGCACGTCTCCCTA
TCAGTGATAGAGAAGTCGACACGTCTCGAGCTCCCTATCAGTGATAGAGAAGGTACGTCTAGAACGTCTC
CCTATCAGTGATAGAGAAGTCGACACGTCTCGAGCTCCCTATCAGTGATAGAGAAGGTACGTCTAGAACG
TCTCCCTATCAGTGATAGAGAAGTCGACACGTCTCGAGCTCCCTATCAGTGATAGAGAAGGTACGTCTAG
AACGTCTCCCTATCAGTGATAGAGAAGTCGACACGTCTCGAGCTCCCTATCAGTGATAGAGAAGGTACCC
CCTATATAAGCAGAGCTCGTTTAGTGAACCGTCAGATCGCCTGGAGACGCCATCCACGCTGTTTTGACCT
CCATAGAAGACACCGGGACCGATCCAGCCTCCGCGGTGGCGGCCATCACAAGTTTGTACAAAAAAGCAGG
CTGGCGCCGGAACCAATTCAGTCGACCATGGATAAGAAATACAGCATTGGACTGGACATTGGGACAAACT
CCGTGGGATGGGCCGTGATTACAGACGAATACAAAGTGCCTTCAAAGAAGTTCAAGGTGCTGGGCAACAC
CGATAGACACAGCATCAAGAAAAATCTGATTGGAGCCCTGCTGTTCGACTCCGGCGAGACAGCTGAAGCA
ACTCGGCTGAAAAGAACTGCTCGGAGAAGGTATACCCGCCGAAAGAATAGGATCTGCTACCTGCAGGAGA
TTTTCAGCAACGAAATGGCCAAGGTGGACGATAGTTTCTTTCACCGCCTGGAGGAATCATTCCTGGTCGA
GGAAGATAAGAAACACGAGCGGCATCCCATCTTTGGCAACATTGTGGACGAGGTCGCTTATCACGAAAAG
TACCCTACCATCTATCATCTGAGGAAGAAACTGGTGGACTCCACAGATAAAGCAGACCTGCGCCTGATCT
ATCTGGCCCTGGCTCACATGATTAAGTTCCGGGGCCATTTTCTGATCGAGGGGGATCTGAACCCAGACAA
TTCTGATGTGGACAAGCTGTTCATCCAGCTGGTCCAGACATACAATCAGCTGTTTGAGGAAAACCCCATT
AATGCATCTGGCGTGGACGCAAAAGCCATCCTGAGTGCCAGACTGTCTAAGAGTCGGAGACTGGAGAACC
TGATCGCTCAGCTGCCAGGGGAAAAGAAAAACGGCCTGTTTGGGAATCTGATTGCACTGTCACTGGGACT
GACTCCCAACTTCAAGAGCAATTTTGATCTGGCCGAGGACGCTAAACTGCAGCTGTCCAAGGACACCTAT
GACGATGACCTGGATAACCTGCTGGCTCAGATCGGGGATCAGTACGCAGACCTGTTCCTGGCCGCTAAGA
ATCTGTCTGACGCCATCCTGCTGAGTGATATTCTGCGCGTGAACACCGAGATTACAAAAGCCCCCCTGTC
AGCTAGCATGATCAAGAGATATGACGAGCACCATCAGGATCTGACCCTGCTGAAGGCTCTGGTGAGGCAG
CAGCTGCCTGAGAAGTACAAGGAAATCTTCTTTGATCAGTCTAAGAACGGATACGCCGGCTATATTGACG
GCGGGGCTAGTCAGGAGGAGTTCTACAAGTTTATCAAACCCATTCTGGAGAAGATGGATGGCACAGAGGA
ACTGCTGGTGAAACTGAATCGGGAAGACCTGCTGAGGAAGCAGCGCACTTTTGATAACGGAAGCATCCCT
CACCAGATTCATCTGGGAGAGCTGCACGCAATCCTGAGGCGCCAGGAAGACTTCTACCCATTTCTGAAGG
ATAACAGGGAGAAGATCGAAAAAATTCTGACATTCCGCATCCCCTACTATGTGGGCCCTCTGGCAAGAGG
CAACAGCCGGTTTGCCTGGATGACTCGCAAATCTGAGGAAACAATCACTCCCTGGAACTTCGAGGAAGTG
GTCGATAAGGGCGCTTCCGCACAGTCTTTCATTGAGCGGATGACAAACTTCGACAAGAACCTGCCAAACG
AAAAAGTGCTGCCCAAGCACTCTCTGCTGTACGAGTATTTCACAGTCTATAACGAACTGACTAAGGTGAA
ATACGTCACCGAGGGGATGAGAAAGCCTGCCTTCCTGAGTGGAGAACAGAAGAAAGCTATCGTGGACCTG
CTGTTTAAAACCAATAGGAAGGTGACAGTCAAGCAGCTGAAAGAGGACTATTTCAAGAAAATTGAATGTT
TCGATTCTGTGGAGATCAGTGGCGTCGAAGACAGGTTTAACGCCTCCCTGGGGACCTACCACGATCTGCT
GAAGATCATTAAGGATAAAGACTTCCTGGACAACGAGGAAAATGAGGATATCCTGGAAGACATTGTGCTG
ACCCTGACACTGTTTGAGGATAGGGAAATGATCGAGGAACGCCTGAAGACCTATGCCCATCTGTTCGATG
ACAAAGTGATGAAACAGCTGAAGCGACGGAGATACACAGGATGGGGCCGACTGTCTCGGAAGCTGATCAA
TGGGATTCGCGACAAACAGAGTGGAAAGACCATCCTGGACTTTCTGAAATCAGATGGCTTCGCCAACCGG
AACTTCATGCAGCTGATTCACGATGACAGCCTGACATTCAAAGAGGATATCCAGAAGGCACAGGTGTCCG
GGCAGGGAGACTCTCTGCACGAGCATATCGCAAACCTGGCCGGCAGCCCTGCCATCAAGAAAGGGATTCT
GCAGACCGTGAAGGTGGTGGACGAGCTGGTGAAAGTCATGGGAAGACATAAGCCAGAAAACATCGTGATT
GAGATGGCCAGGGAAAATCAGACCACACAGAAAGGCCAGAAGAACTCAAGGGAGCGCATGAAAAGAATCG
AGGAAGGAATTAAGGAACTGGGCAGCCAGATCCTGAAAGAGCACCCCGTGGAAAACACACAGCTGCAGAA
TGAGAAGCTGTATCTGTACTATCTGCAGAATGGACGCGATATGTACGTGGACCAGGAGCTGGATATTAAC
CGACTGTCCGATTACGACGTGGATCATATCGTCCCACAGTCATTCCTGAAAGATGACAGCATTGACAATA
AGGTGCTGACCCGCTCTGACAAAAACCGAGGCAAGAGTGATAATGTCCCCTCAGAGGAAGTGGTCAAGAA
AATGAAGAACTACTGGAGGCAGCTGCTGAATGCCAAACTGATCACACAGCGAAAGTTTGATAACCTGACT
AAAGCTGAGCGGGGAGGCCTGAGTGAACTGGACAAAGCAGGCTTCATTAAGCGACAGCTGGTGGAGACAC
GGCAGATCACAAAGCACGTCGCCCAGATTCTGGATTCAAGAATGAACACTAAGTACGATGAGAATGACAA
ACTGATCAGAGAAGTGAAGGTCATTACCCTGAAGTCAAAACTGGTGAGCGACTTTCGGAAAGATTTCCAG
TTTTATAAGGTCAGAGAGATCAACAACTACCACCATGCTCATGACGCATACCTGAACGCAGTGGTCGGCA
CAGCCCTGATTAAGAAATACCCTAAACTGGAGTCCGAGTTCGTGTACGGGGACTATAAGGTGTACGATGT
CAGAAAAATGATCGCCAAGTCTGAGCAGGAAATTGGCAAAGCCACTGCTAAGTATTTCTTTTACAGTAAC
ATCATGAATTTCTTTAAGACTGAGATCACCCTGGCAAATGGGGAAATCCGAAAGCGGCCACTGATTGAGA
CTAACGGCGAGACAGGAGAAATCGTGTGGGACAAAGGAAGAGATTTTGCTACCGTGAGGAAGGTCCTGAG
CATGCCCCAAGTGAATATTGTCAAGAAAACAGAGGTGCAGACTGGGGGATTCAGTAAGGAATCAATTCTG
CCTAAACGCAACTCCGATAAGCTGATCGCCCGAAAGAAAGACTGGGACCCCAAGAAGTATGGCGGGTTCG
ACTCCCCAACTGTGGCTTACTCTGTCCTGGTGGTCGCAAAGGTGGAGAAGGGAAAAAGCAAGAAACTGAA
ATCCGTCAAGGAACTGCTGGGCATCACCATTATGGAGCGCAGCTCCTTCGAAAAGAATCCTATCGATTTT
CTGGAGGCCAAAGGCTATAAGGAAGTGAAGAAAGACCTGATCATCAAGCTGCCAAAGTACTCACTGTTTG
AGCTGGAAAACGGGAGAAAGAGGATGCTGGCAAGCGCCGGGGAGCTGCAGAAAGGAAATGAACTGGCCCT
GCCCTCCAAGTACGTGAACTTCCTGTATCTGGCTAGCCACTACGAGAAGCTGAAAGGGTCCCCTGAGGAT
AACGAACAGAAACAGCTGTTTGTGGAGCAGCACAAGCATTATCTGGACGAGATCATTGAACAGATTAGCG
AGTTCTCCAAAAGAGTGATCCTGGCTGACGCAAATCTGGATAAGGTCCTGAGCGCATACAACAAACACCG
GGATAAGCCAATCAGAGAGCAGGCCGAAAATATCATTCATCTGTTCACTCTGACCAACCTGGGAGCCCCC
GCAGCCTTCAAGTATTTTGACACTACCATCGATCGCAAACGATACACAAGCACTAAGGAGGTGCTGGACG
CTACCCTGATTCATCAGAGCATTACTGGCCTGTATGAAACAAGGATTGACCTGTCTCAGCTGGGCGGCGA
CTCCGGAGCTGACGGAAGCGAAAATCCTGGTAACAAAACAATAGTTCCTGCAACGTTACCACAACTCACC
CCTACCCTGGTGTCACTGTTGGAGGTTATTGAACCTGAAGTGTTATATGCAGGATATGATAGCTCTGTTC
CAGACTCAACTTGGAGGATCATGACTACGCTCAACATGTTAGGAGGGCGGCAAGTGATTGCAGCAGTGAA
ATGGGCAAAGGCAATACCAGGTTTCAGGAACTTACACCTGGATGACCAAATGACCCTACTGCAGTACTCC
TGGATGTTTCTTATGGCATTTGCTCTGGGGTGGAGATCATATAGACAATCAAGTGCAAACCTGCTGTGTT
TTGCTCCTGATCTGATTATTAATGAGCAGAGAATGACTCTACCCTGCATGTACGACCAATGTAAACACAT
GCTGTATGTTTCCTCTGAGTTACACAGGCTTCAGGTATCTTATGAAGAGTATCTCTGTATGAAAACCTTA
CTGCTTCTCTCTTCAGTTCCTAAGGACGGTCTGAAGAGCCAAGAGCTATTTGATGAAATTAGAATGACCT
ACATCAAAGAGCTAGGAAAAGCCATTGTCAAGAGGGAAGGAAACTCCAGCCAGAACTGGCAGCGGTTTTA
TCAACTGACAAAACTCTTGGATTCTATGCATGAAGTGGTTGAAAATCTCCTTAACTATTGCTTCCAAACA
TTTTTGGATAAGACCATGTCCATCGAGTTCCCCGAGATGTTAGCTGAAATCATCACCAATCAGATACCAA
AATATTCAAATGGAAATATCAAAAAACTTCTGTTTCATCAAAAGTGAGTCTAGACCCAGCTTTCTTGTAC
AAAGTGGTGATCTAGCTAAAACGCGGCCTCGAATCGAATTCCGCCCCCCCCCCTCTCCCTCCCCCCCCCC
TAACGTTACTGGCCGAAGCCGCTTGGAATAAGGCCGGTGTGCGTTTGTCTATATGTTATTTTCCACCATA
TTGCCGTCTTTTGGCAATGTGAGGGCCCGGAAACCTGGCCCTGTCTTCTTGACGAGCATTCCTAGGGGTC
TTTCCCCTCTCGCCAAAGGAATGCAAGGTCTGTTGAATGTCGTGAAGGAAGCAGTTCCTCTGGAAGCTTC
TTGAAGACAAACAACGTCTGTAGCGACCCTTTGCAGGCAGCGGAACCCCCCACCTGGCGACAGGTGCCTC
TGCGGCCAAAAGCCACGTGTATAAGATACACCTGCAAAGGCGGCACAACCCCAGTGCCACGTTGTGAGTT
GGATAGTTGTGGAAAGAGTCAAATGGCTCTCCTCAAGCGTATTCAACAAGGGGCTGAAGGATGCCCAGAA
GGTACCCCATTGTATGGGATCTGATCTGGGGCCTCGGTGCACATGCTTTACATGTGTTTAGTCGAGGTTA
AAAAAACGTCTAGGCCCCCCGAACCACGGGGACGTGGTTTTCCTTTGAAAAACACGATGATAATATGGCC
ACAACCATGGTGAGCAAGGGCGAGGAGGATAACATGGCCATCATCAAGGAGTTCATGCGCTTCAAGGTGC
ACATGGAGGGCTCCGTGAACGGCCACGAGTTCGAGATCGAGGGCGAGGGCGAGGGCCGCCCCTACGAGGG
CACCCAGACCGCCAAGCTGAAGGTGACCAAGGGTGGCCCCCTGCCCTTCGCCTGGGACATCCTGTCCCCT
CAGTTCATGTACGGCTCCAAGGCCTACGTGAAGCACCCCGCCGACATCCCCGACTACTTGAAGCTGTCCT
TCCCCGAGGGCTTCAAGTGGGAGCGCGTGATGAACTTCGAGGACGGCGGCGTGGTGACCGTGACCCAGGA
CTCCTCCCTGCAGGACGGCGAGTTCATCTACAAGGTGAAGCTGCGCGGCACCAACTTCCCCTCCGACGGC
CCCGTAATGCAGAAGAAGACCATGGGCTGGGAGGCCTCCTCCGAGCGGATGTACCCCGAGGACGGCGCCC
TGAAGGGCGAGATCAAGCAGAGGCTGAAGCTGAAGGACGGCGGCCACTACGACGCTGAGGTCAAGACCAC
CTACAAGGCCAAGAAGCCCGTGCAGCTGCCCGGCGCCTACAACGTCAACATCAAGTTGGACATCACCTCC
CACAACGAGGACTACACCATCGTGGAACAGTACGAACGCGCCGAGGGCCGCCACTCCACCGGCGGCATGG
ACGAGCTGTACAAGTAAAGCGCTCTAGGCTTAAGTATACCTCGAGTTAAATTCACTCCTCAGGTGCAGGC
TGCCTATCAGAAGGTGGTGGCTGGTGTGGCCAATGCCCTGGCTCACAAATACCACTGAGATCTTTTTCCC
TCTGCCAAAAATTATGGGGACATCATGAAGCCCCTTGAGCATCTGACTTCTGGCTAATAAAGGAAATTTA
TTTTCATTGCAATAGTGTGTTGGAATTTTTTGTGTCTCTCACTCGGAAGGACATATGGGAGGGCAAATCA
TTTAAAACATCAGAATGAGTATTTGGTTTAGAGTTTGGCAACATATGCCCATATGCTGGCTGCCATGAAC
AAAGGTTGGCTATAAAGAGGTCATCAGTATATGAAACAGCCCCCTGCTGTCCATTCCTTATTCCATAGAA
AAGCCTTGACTTGAGGTTAGATTTTTTTTATATTTTGTTTTGTGTTATTTTTTTCTTTAACATCCCTAAA
ATTTTCCTTACATGTTTTACTAGCCAGATTTTTCCTCCTCTCCTGACTACTCCCAGTCATAGCTGTCCCT
CTTCTCTTATGGAGATCCCTCGACTTAATCGCTCTAGACTAGTGCGGCCGCTGCAGAAGCTTTGCAAAGA
TGGATAAAGTTTTAAACAGAGAGGAATCTTTGCAGCTAATGGACCTTCTAGGTCTTGAAAGGAGTGGGAA
TTGGCTCCGGTGCCCGTCAGTGGGCAGAGCGCACATCGCCCACAGTCCCCGAGAAGTTGGGGGGAGGGGT
CGGCAATTGAACCGGTGCCTAGAGAAGGTGGCGCGGGGTAAACTGGGAAAGTGATGTCGTGTACTGGCTC
CGCCTTTTTCCCGAGGGTGGGGGAGAACCGTATATAAGTGCAGTAGTCGCCGTGAACGTTCTTTTTCGCA
ACGGGTTTGCCGCCAGAACACAGGTAAGTGCCGTGTGTGGTTCCCGCGGGCCTGGCCTCTTTACGGGTTA
TGGCCCTTGCGTGCCTTGAATTACTTCCACCTGGCTGCAGTACGTGATTCTTGATCCCGAGCTTCGGGTT
GGAAGTGGGTGGGAGAGTTCGAGGCCTTGCGCTTAAGGAGCCCCTTCGCCTCGTGCTTGAGTTGAGGCCT
GGCCTGGGCGCTGGGGCCGCCGCGTGCGAATCTGGTGGCACCTTCGCGCCTGTCTCGCTGCTTTCGATAA
GTCTCTAGCCATTTAAAATTTTTGATGACCTGCTGCGACGCTTTTTTTCTGGCAAGATAGTCTTGTAAAT
GCGGGCCAAGATCTGCACACTGGTATTTCGGTTTTTGGGGCCGCGGGCGGCGACGGGGCCCGTGCGTCCC
AGCGCACATGTTCGGCGAGGCGGGGCCTGCGAGCGCGGCCACCGAGAATCGGACGGGGGTAGTCTCAAGC
TGGCCGGCCTGCTCTGGTGCCTGGCCTCGCGCCGCCGTGTATCGCCCCGCCCTGGGCGGCAAGGCTGGCC
CGGTCGGCACCAGTTGCGTGAGCGGAAAGATGGCCGCTTCCCGGCCCTGCTGCAGGGAGCTCAAAATGGA
GGACGCGGCGCTCGGGAGAGCGGGCGGGTGAGTCACCCACACAAAGGAAAAGGGCCTTTCCGTCCTCAGC
CGTCGCTTCATGTGACTCCACGGAGTACCGGGCGCCGTCCAGGCACCTCGATTAGTTCTCGAGCTTTTGG
AGTACGTCGTCTTTAGGTTGGGGGGAGGGGTTTTATGCGATGGAGTTTCCCCACACTGAGTGGGTGGAGA
CTGAAGTTAGGCCAGCTTGGCACTTGATGTAATTCTCCTTGGAATTTGCCCTTTTTGAGTTTGGATCTTG
GTTCATTCTCAAGCCTCAGACAGTGGTTCAAAGTTTTTTTCTTCCATTTCAGGTGTCGTGAGGAATTAGC
GGTGGCGGCCATCACAAGTTTGTACAAAAAAGCAGGCTCCGCGGCCGCCCCCTTCACCATGTCTAGACTG
GACAAGAGCAAAGTCATAAACGGCGCTCTGGAATTACTCAATGGAGTCGGTATCGAAGGCCTGACGACAA
GGAAACTCGCTCAAAAGCTGGGAGTTGAGCAGCCTACCCTGTACTGGCACGTGAAGAACAAGCGGGCCCT
GCTCGATGCCCTGCCAATCGAGATGCTGGACAGGCATCATACCCACTTCTGCCCCCTGGAAGGCGAGTCA
TGGCAAGACTTTCTGCGGAACAACGCCAAGTCATTCCGCTGTGCTCTCCTCTCACATCGCGACGGGGCTA
AAGTGCATCTCGGCACCCGCCCAACAGAGAAACAGTACGAAACCCTGGAAAATCAGCTCGCGTTCCTGTG
TCAGCAAGGCTTCTCCCTGGAGAACGCACTGTACGCTCTGTCCGCCGTGGGCCACTTTACACTGGGCTGC
GTATTGGAGGAACAGGAGCATCAAGTAGCAAAAGAGGAAAGAGAGACACCTACCACCGATTCTATGCCCC
CACTTCTGAGACAAGCAATTGAGCTGTTCGACCGGCAGGGAGCCGAACCTGCCTTCCTTTTCGGCCTGGA
ACTAATCATATGTGGCCTGGAGAAACAGCTAAAGTGCGAAAGCGGCGGGCCGGCCGACGCCCTTGACGAT
TTTGACTTAGACATGCTCCCAGCCGATGCCCTTGACGACTTTGACCTTGATATGCTGCCTGCTGACGCTC
TTGACGATTTTGACCTTGACATGCTCCCCGGGTAACTAAGTAAGGATCCCGTACGAAGGGTGGGCGCGCC
GACCCAGCTTTCTTGTACAAAGTGGTGATCTAGCTAAAACGCGGCCTCGAATCGAATTCCGCCCCCCCCC
CTCTCCCTCCCCCCCCCCTAACGTTACTGGCCGAAGCCGCTTGGAATAAGGCCGGTGTGCGTTTGTCTAT
ATGTTATTTTCCACCATATTGCCGTCTTTTGGCAATGTGAGGGCCCGGAAACCTGGCCCTGTCTTCTTGA
CGAGCATTCCTAGGGGTCTTTCCCCTCTCGCCAAAGGAATGCAAGGTCTGTTGAATGTCGTGAAGGAAGC
AGTTCCTCTGGAAGCTTCTTGAAGACAAACAACGTCTGTAGCGACCCTTTGCAGGCAGCGGAACCCCCCA
CCTGGCGACAGGTGCCTCTGCGGCCAAAAGCCACGTGTATAAGATACACCTGCAAAGGCGGCACAACCCC
AGTGCCACGTTGTGAGTTGGATAGTTGTGGAAAGAGTCAAATGGCTCTCCTCAAGCGTATTCAACAAGGG
GCTGAAGGATGCCCAGAAGGTACCCCATTGTATGGGATCTGATCTGGGGCCTCGGTGCACATGCTTTACA
TGTGTTTAGTCGAGGTTAAAAAAACGTCTAGGCCCCCCGAACCACGGGGACGTGGTTTTCCTTTGAAAAA
CACGATGATAATATGGCCACAACCATGACCGAGTACAAGCCCACGGTGCGCCTCGCCACCCGCGACGACG
TCCCCAGGGCCGTACGCACCCTCGCCGCCGCGTTCGCCGACTACCCCGCCACGCGCCACACCGTCGATCC
GGACCGCCACATCGAGCGGGTCACCGAGCTGCAAGAACTCTTCCTCACGCGCGTCGGGCTCGACATCGGC
AAGGTGTGGGTCGCGGACGACGGCGCCGCGGTGGCGGTCTGGACCACGCCGGAGAGCGTCGAAGCGGGGG
CGGTGTTCGCCGAGATCGGCCCGCGCATGGCCGAGTTGAGCGGTTCCCGGCTGGCCGCGCAGCAACAGAT
GGAAGGCCTCCTGGCGCCGCACCGGCCCAAGGAGCCCGCGTGGTTCCTGGCCACCGTCGGCGTCTCGCCC
GACCACCAGGGCAAGGGTCTGGGCAGCGCCGTCGTGCTCCCCGGAGTGGAGGCGGCCGAGCGCGCCGGGG
TGCCCGCCTTCCTGGAGACCTCCGCGCCCCGCAACCTCCCCTTCTACGAGCGGCTCGGCTTCACCGTCAC
CGCCGACGTCGAGGTGCCCGAAGGACCGCGCACCTGGTGCATGACCCGCAAGCCCGGTGCCTGACGCCCG
CCCCACGACCCGCAGCGCCCGACCGAAAGGAGCGCACGACCCCATGCATCGATTCGAATGTACAGATCTG
GATCCTAGGCTTAAGTATACCTCGAGTTAAATTCACTCCTCAGGTGCAGGCTGCCTATCAGAAGGTGGTG
GCTGGTGTGGCCAATGCCCTGGCTCACAAATACCACTGAGATCTTTTTCCCTCTGCCAAAAATTATGGGG
ACATCATGAAGCCCCTTGAGCATCTGACTTCTGGCTAATAAAGGAAATTTATTTTCATTGCAATAGTGTG
TTGGAATTTTTTGTGTCTCTCACTCGGAAGGACATATGGGAGGGCAAATCATTTAAAACATCAGAATGAG
TATTTGGTTTAGAGTTTGGCAACATATGCCCATATGCTGGCTGCCATGAACAAAGGTTGGCTATAAAGAG
GTCATCAGTATATGAAACAGCCCCCTGCTGTCCATTCCTTATTCCATAGAAAAGCCTTGACTTGAGGTTA
GATTTTTTTTATATTTTGTTTTGTGTTATTTTTTTCTTTAACATCCCTAAAATTTTCCTTACATGTTTTA
CTAGCCAGATTTTTCCTCCTCTCCTGACTACTCCCAGTCATAGCTGTCCCTCTTCTCTTATGGAGATCCC
TCGACTTAATTAACCAACAAGCTCGTCATCGCTTTGCAGAAGAGCAGAGAGGATATGCTCATCGTCTAAA
GAACTACCCATTTTATTATATATTAGTCACGATATCTATAACAAGAAAATATATATATAATAAGTTATCA
CGTAAGTAGAACATGAAATAACAATATAATTATCGTATGAGTTAAATCTTAAAAGTCACGTAAAAGATAA
TCATGCGTCATTTTGACTCACGCGGTCGTTATAGTTCAAAATCAGTGACACTTACCGCATTGACAAGCAC
GCCTCACGGGAGCTCCAAGCGGCGACTGAGATGTCCTAAATGCACAGCGACGGATTCGCGCTATTTAGAA
AGAGAGAGCAATATTTCAAGAATGCATGCGTCAATTTTACGCAGACTATCTTTCTAGGGTTAATACGTAT
AATACATATGATTCAGCTGCATTAATGAATCGGCCAACGCGCGGGGAGAGGCGGTTTGCGTATTGGGCGC
TCTTCCGCTTCCTCGCTCACTGACTCGCTGCGCTCGGTCGTTCGGCTGCGGCGAGCGGTATCAGCTCACT
CAAAGGCGGTAATACGGTTATCCACAGAATCAGGGGATAACGCAGGAAAGAACATGTGAGCAAAAGGCCA
GCAAAAGGCCAGGAACCGTAAAAAGGCCGCGTTGCTGGCGTTTTTCCATAGGCTCCGCCCCCCTGACGAG
CATCACAAAAATCGACGCTCAAGTCAGAGGTGGCGAAACCCGACAGGACTATAAAGATACCAGGCGTTTC
CCCCTGGAAGCTCCCTCGTGCGCTCTCCTGTTCCGACCCTGCCGCTTACCGGATACCTGTCCGCCTTTCT
CCCTTCGGGAAGCGTGGCGCTTTCTCATAGCTCACGCTGTAGGTATCTCAGTTCGGTGTAGGTCGTTCGC
TCCAAGCTGGGCTGTGTGCACGAACCCCCCGTTCAGCCCGACCGCTGCGCCTTATCCGGTAACTATCGTC
TTGAGTCCAACCCGGTAAGACACGACTTATCGCCACTGGCAGCAGCCACTGGTAACAGGATTAGCAGAGC
GAGGTATGTAGGCGGTGCTACAGAGTTCTTGAAGTGGTGGCCTAACTACGGCTACACTAGAAGAACAGTA
TTTGGTATCTGCGCTCTGCTGAAGCCAGTTACCTTCGGAAAAAGAGTTGGTAGCTCTTGATCCGGCAAAC
AAACCACCGCTGGTAGCGGTGGTTTTTTTGTTTGCAAGCAGCAGATTACGCGCAGAAAAAAAGGATCTCA
AGAAGATCCTTTGATCTTTTCTACGGGGTCTGACGCTCAGTGGAACGAAAACTCACGTTAAGGGATTTTG
GTCATGAGATTATCAAAAAGGATCTTCACCTAGATCCTTTTAAATTAAAAATGAAGTTTTAAATCAATCT
AAAGTATATATGAGTAAACTTGGTCTGACAGTTACCAATGCTTAATCAGTGAGGCACCTATCTCAGCGAT
CTGTCTATTTCGTTCATCCATAGTTGCCTGACTCCCCGTCGTGTAGATAACTACGATACGGGAGGGCTTA
CCATCTGGCCCCAGTGCTGCAATGATACCGCGAGACCCACGCTCACCGGCTCCAGATTTATCAGCAATAA
ACCAGCCAGCCGGAAGGGCCGAGCGCAGAAGTGGTCCTGCAACTTTATCCGCCTCCATCCAGTCTATTAA
TTGTTGCCGGGAAGCTAGAGTAAGTAGTTCGCCAGTTAATAGTTTGCGCAACGTTGTTGCCATTGCTACA
GGCATCGTGGTGTCACGCTCGTCGTTTGGTATGGCTTCATTCAGCTCCGGTTCCCAACGATCAAGGCGAG
TTACATGATCCCCCATGTTGTGCAAAAAAGCGGTTAGCTCCTTCGGTCCTCCGATCGTTGTCAGAAGTAA
GTTGGCCGCAGTGTTATCACTCATGGTTATGGCAGCACTGCATAATTCTCTTACTGTCATGCCATCCGTA
AGATGCTTTTCTGTGACTGGTGAGTACTCAACCAAGTCATTCTGAGAATAGTGTATGCGGCGACCGAGTT
GCTCTTGCCCGGCGTCAATACGGGATAATACCGCGCCACATAGCAGAACTTTAAAAGTGCTCATCATTGG
AAAACGTTCTTCGGGGCGAAAACTCTCAAGGATCTTACCGCTGTTGAGATCCAGTTCGATGTAACCCACT
CGTGCACCCAACTGATCTTCAGCATCTTTTACTTTCACCAGCGTTTCTGGGTGAGCAAAAACAGGAAGGC
AAAATGCCGCAAAAAAGGGAATAAGGGCGACACGGAAATGTTGAATACTCATACTCTTCCTTTTTCAATA
TTATTGAAGCATTTATCAGGGTTATTGTCTCATGAGCGGATACATATTTGAATGTATTTAGAAAAATAAA
CAAATAGGGGTTCCGCGCACATTTCCCC
Features (pLannotate 1.2.2; 30 found; start..end, strand, type, name):
    484..504     +  promoter       tight TRE promoter (fragment): Tet-responsive promoter PTight, consisting of seven tet operator sequences followed by the minimal CMV promoter
    521..541     +  promoter       tight TRE promoter (fragment): Tet-responsive promoter PTight, consisting of seven tet operator sequences followed by the minimal CMV promoter
    558..578     +  promoter       tight TRE promoter (fragment): Tet-responsive promoter PTight, consisting of seven tet operator sequences followed by the minimal CMV promoter
    595..615     +  promoter       tight TRE promoter (fragment): Tet-responsive promoter PTight, consisting of seven tet operator sequences followed by the minimal CMV promoter
    632..652     +  promoter       tight TRE promoter (fragment): Tet-responsive promoter PTight, consisting of seven tet operator sequences followed by the minimal CMV promoter
    669..689     +  promoter       tight TRE promoter (fragment): Tet-responsive promoter PTight, consisting of seven tet operator sequences followed by the minimal CMV promoter
    706..726     +  promoter       tight TRE promoter (fragment): Tet-responsive promoter PTight, consisting of seven tet operator sequences followed by the minimal CMV promoter
    743..763     +  promoter       tight TRE promoter (fragment): Tet-responsive promoter PTight, consisting of seven tet operator sequences followed by the minimal CMV promoter
    771..816     +  promoter       TRE3GV promoter (fragment): 3rd-generation Tet-responsive promoter that can be activated by binding of Tet-On® 3G, optimized for retroviral and lentiviral vectors
    888..912     +  protein_bind   attB1: mutant version of attB; recombination site for the Gateway® BP reaction BP Clonase™
    938..5041    +  CDS            cas9: CAS9_STRP1 - Also known as csn1 From Streptococcus pyogenes serotype M1.
   4964..5854    +  CDS            NR3C1 (fragment): GCR_HUMAN - Also known as GRL. Experimental evidence at protein level: Swiss-Prot protein existence level 1. [Isoform Alpha-D3]: Has lowest transcriptional activation activity of all isoforms created by alternative initiation (PubMed:15866175, PubMed:23820903). Has transcriptional repression activity (PubMed:23303127). From Homo sapiens (Human).
   5864..5888    -  protein_bind   attB2: mutant version of attB; recombination site for the Gateway® BP reaction BP Clonase™
   6041..6503    +  misc_feature   IRES: internal ribosome entry site (IRES) of the encephalomyocarditis virus (EMCV)
   6517..7224    +  CDS            mCherry: mCherry is a basic (constitutively fluorescent) red fluorescent protein published in 2004, derived from Discosoma sp.. It is reported to be a very rapidly-maturing monomer with low acid sensitivity.
   7261..7335    +  CDS            HBB (fragment): HBB_PONPY - Experimental evidence at transcript level: Swiss-Prot protein existence level 2. Involved in oxygen transport from the lung to the various peripheral tissues. From Pongo pygmaeus (Bornean orangutan).
   7406..7461    +  polyA_signal   β-globin poly(A) signal: rabbit β-globin polyadenylation signal (Gil and Proudfoot, 1987)
   7840..7906    +  CDS            small t antigen (fragment): SV40 (simian virus 40) small t antigen
   7913..9091    +  promoter       EF-1α promoter: strong constitutive promoter for human elongation factor EF-1α
   9114..9138    +  protein_bind   attB1: mutant version of attB; recombination site for the Gateway® BP reaction BP Clonase™
   9159..9905    +  CDS            rtTA-Advanced: improved tetracycline-controlled transactivator In the Tet-On® system, rtTA-Advanced binds to the Tet-responsive element and stimulates transcription only in the presence of tetracycline or doxycycline.
   9942..9966    -  protein_bind   attB2: mutant version of attB; recombination site for the Gateway® BP reaction BP Clonase™
  10119..10581   +  misc_feature   IRES: internal ribosome entry site (IRES) of the encephalomyocarditis virus (EMCV)
  10595..11194   +  CDS            PuroR: puromycin N-acetyltransferase; pac from Streptomyces alboniger; confers resistance to puromycin
  11302..11376   +  CDS            HBB (fragment): HBB_PONPY - Experimental evidence at transcript level: Swiss-Prot protein existence level 2. Involved in oxygen transport from the lung to the various peripheral tissues. From Pongo pygmaeus (Bornean orangutan).
  11447..11502   +  polyA_signal   β-globin poly(A) signal: rabbit β-globin polyadenylation signal (Gil and Proudfoot, 1987)
  12264..12320   -  CDS            lacI (fragment): lac repressor; lacI; The lac repressor binds to the lac operator to inhibit transcription in E. coli. This inhibition can be relieved by adding lactose or isopropyl-β-D-thiogalactopyranoside (IPTG).
  12503..13091   -  rep_origin     ori: high-copy-number ColE1/pMB1/pBR322/pUC origin of replication
  13262..14122   -  CDS            AmpR: β-lactamase; bla; confers resistance to ampicillin, carbenicillin, and related antibiotics
  14123..14227   -  promoter       AmpR promoter: bla
