[The description below was written by a language model from this plasmid's Addgene catalogue record and pLannotate feature annotations shown in this document.]
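Description:
pPV-TetO-SpCas9-GR-iC-ERiP (CRONUS-Puro) is a roughly 14.2 kb piggyBac transposon plasmid for mammalian cells that carries an all-in-one, dual-regulated Cas9 expression system. It is propagated in E. coli through a high-copy ColE1/pUC-type origin with ampicillin resistance. Stable mammalian lines are made by co-delivering a piggyBac transposase, which the plasmid does not encode and must be supplied separately, followed by puromycin selection. The piggyBac terminal repeats implied by the backbone are not called out in the automated annotation. The depositor and sequencing-derived records differ by only a few bases and give essentially the same feature map.

The first cassette is driven by a doxycycline-inducible promoter made of repeated tet operators and a minimal promoter. It expresses human codon-optimised Streptococcus pyogenes Cas9 fused at its C-terminus to a fragment of the human glucocorticoid receptor (NR3C1). This insert was placed by Gateway recombination and is flanked by attB1/attB2 sites. An EMCV IRES then links mCherry to the same transcript as a reporter of induction, and the unit ends with a rabbit β-globin polyadenylation signal.

The second cassette uses the constitutive human EF-1α promoter to express the reverse tetracycline transactivator (rtTA-M2, annotated as rtTA-Advanced). It is followed by an IRES, the puromycin N-acetyltransferase gene and a second β-globin poly(A).

Cas9 transcription therefore requires doxycycline. The receptor fusion adds a second, post-translational control, since such fusions generally remain inactive or cytoplasmic until a glucocorticoid ligand is present. No guide RNA cassette is annotated, so guides would have to come from elsewhere. The associated work used this system for tightly controlled genome editing and site-specific randomisation of endogenous loci in human cells.
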