Addgene plasmid #100596: pPV-TetO-SpCas9-GR-iC-ERiP (CRONUS-Puro)
Purpose: piggyBac vector expressing Dual-regulated Cas9 (Puro resistance)
Depositing lab: Akitsu Hotta. Publication: Site-specific randomization of the endogenous genome by a regulatable CRISPR-Cas9 piggyBac system in human cells. Ishida K, Xu H, Sasakawa N, Lung MSY, Kudryashev JA, Gee P, Hotta A. Sci Rep. 2018 Jan 10;8(1):310. doi: 10.1038/s41598-017-18568-4. PubMed 29321585.
Backbone
  Vector backbone: pPV piggyBac vector
  Backbone manufacturer: Hotta Lab at CiRA, Kyoto University
  Total vector size (bp): 14246
  Vector type: Mammalian Expression ; piggyBac vector
  Selectable markers: Puromycin
Growth in bacteria
  Bacterial resistance: Ampicillin, 100 μg/mL
  Growth temperature: 37°C
  Growth strain: DH5alpha
  Copy number: Unknown
Gene/Insert 1
  Gene/Insert name: CRISPR Cas9 fused with human Glucocorticoid Receptor (alt name: SpCas9-hGR)
  Species: H. sapiens (human); Streptococcus pyogenes
  Insert size (bp): 4920
  Mutation: Codon-optimized for human codon usage
  Promoter: Dox-inducible TetO promoter
  Cloning method: Gateway Cloning
  Sequencing primers: 5′ N.A.; 3′ N.A.
Gene/Insert 2
  Gene/Insert name: mCherry
  Species: Discosoma sp.
  Insert size (bp): 711
  Promoter: Dox-inducible TetO promoter
  Cloning method: Restriction Enzyme; 5′ cloning site ApaI (not destroyed); 3′ cloning site PacI (destroyed during cloning)
  Sequencing primers: 5′ N.A.; 3′ N.A.
Gene/Insert 3
  Gene/Insert name: rtTA-M2
  Species: Synthetic; Escherichia coli
  Insert size (bp): 747
  Promoter: Human EEF1A1 promoter
  Cloning method: Restriction Enzyme; 5′ cloning site PacI (destroyed during cloning); 3′ cloning site EcoRV (destroyed during cloning)
  Sequencing primers: 5′ N.A.; 3′ N.A.
Terms and licenses: Academic/Nonprofit Terms; Industry Terms: Not Available to Industry
Depositor comments: The piggyBac transposase can be obtained directly from Transposagen
How to cite: pPV-TetO-SpCas9-GR-iC-ERiP (CRONUS-Puro) was a gift from Akitsu Hotta (Addgene plasmid # 100596 ; http://n2t.net/addgene:100596 ; RRID:Addgene_100596)
